Addgene plasmid #112569: pExp-mCherry
Purpose: (Empty Backbone) Used for expression of protein in E. coli as TEV cleavable N-terminual 8His and mCherry (mCherry fluorescent protein,) fusions with optional C-terminal StrepII-tag
Depositing lab: Marko Hyvönen. Depositing organization: University of Cambridge.
Backbone
  Vector backbone: pOP2S
  Vector type: Bacterial Expression
  Tag / fusion protein: 8xHis (N terminal on backbone); mCherry (N terminal on backbone); Strep II (C terminal on backbone)
Growth in bacteria
  Bacterial resistance: Ampicillin, 100 μg/mL
  Growth temperature: 37°C
  Growth strain: DH5alpha
  Copy number: High Copy
Gene/Insert
  Gene/Insert name: None
  Tag / fusion protein: 8xHis-mCherry (N terminal on backbone); Strep tag (C terminal on backbone)
  Cloning method: Ligation Independent Cloning
  Sequencing primers: 5′ pOP_up: TACGACTCACTATAGGGAATTGTGAGC; 3′ pOP_dn: GCAGCCAACTCAGCTTCCTTTCG
Terms and licenses: Academic/Nonprofit Terms; Industry Terms: Not Available to Industry
Depositor comments: Contains N-terminal 8xHis, fusion partner: mCherry (mCherry fluorescent protein, UniProtKB: X5DSL3) followed by TEV protease cleavage site, optional C-terminal StrepII-tag. Cloning of GOI between BsaI and XhoI or HindIII
How to cite: pExp-mCherry was a gift from Marko Hyvönen (Addgene plasmid # 112569 ; http://n2t.net/addgene:112569 ; RRID:Addgene_112569)
