[The description below was written by a language model from this plasmid's Addgene catalogue record and pLannotate feature annotations shown in this document.]
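Description:
pExp-mCherry is an empty bacterial expression backbone, built on pOP2S, for producing recombinant proteins in E. coli as fusions to an N-terminal 8xHis tag and the red fluorescent protein mCherry. It is about 5.2 kb and replicates from a high-copy ColE1/pUC-type origin. Selection is through the β-lactamase (AmpR) gene, which confers ampicillin resistance. The annotation also picks up short fragments of f1/M13 origins, bom, rop, lacZα and a pUC-style polylinker. These appear to be backbone remnants rather than functional parts.

The expression cassette is driven by a T7 promoter followed directly by a lac operator and the T7 gene 10 ribosome binding site, so transcription requires a host that supplies T7 RNA polymerase and is inducible with IPTG. A full-length lacI gene under the lacIq promoter is carried on the plasmid to provide repressor and keep basal expression low. Downstream of the RBS, the reading frame encodes 8xHis, mCherry and a TEV protease recognition site, then the cloning region, a Strep-tag II sequence and the T7 terminator. A gene of interest is inserted by ligation-independent cloning between BsaI and either XhoI or HindIII, and the C-terminal Strep-tag II is optional. No insert is present in the deposited plasmid.

The His tag allows metal-affinity purification, and the Strep-tag II, if retained, offers a second affinity handle at the other end of the protein. The mCherry partner presumably gives a visible and fluorescent readout of expression. TEV cleavage then removes the His-mCherry portion to release the target protein.
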