Features (pLannotate 1.2.2; 24 found; start..end, strand, type, name):
      1..19      +  promoter       T7 promoter: promoter for bacteriophage T7 RNA polymerase
     19..43      +  protein_bind   lac operator: The lac repressor binds to the lac operator to inhibit transcription in E. coli. This inhibition can be relieved by adding lactose or isopropyl-β-D-thiogalactopyranoside (IPTG). lac repressor encoded by lacI
     56..78      +  RBS            RBS: efficient ribosome binding site from bacteriophage T7 gene 10 (Olins and Rangwala, 1989)
     92..115     +  CDS            8xHis: 8xHis affinity tag
    131..835     +  CDS            mCherry: mCherry is a basic (constitutively fluorescent) red fluorescent protein published in 2004, derived from Discosoma sp.. It is reported to be a very rapidly-maturing monomer with low acid sensitivity.
    845..862     +  CDS            TEV site (fragment): tobacco etch virus (TEV) protease recognition and cleavage site
    888..910     +  CDS            Strep-Tag II (fragment): peptide that binds Strep-Tactin®, an engineered form of streptavidin
    925..943     -  promoter       SP6 promoter: promoter for bacteriophage SP6 RNA polymerase
    958..1007    +  CDS            SET1 (fragment): solubility-enhancement tag derived from T7 phage gene 10B
   1015..1062    +  terminator     T7 terminator: transcription terminator for bacteriophage T7 RNA polymerase
   1091..1157    +  CDS            lacZα (fragment): LacZα fragment of β-galactosidase; lacZ fragment
   1161..1382    -  rep_origin     M13 ori (fragment) (sequence partly withheld): M13 bacteriophage origin of replication; arrow indicates direction of (+) strand synthesis
   1383..1403    -  misc_feature   MCS (fragment): pUC18/19 multiple cloning site
   1402..1420    -  promoter       lac UV5 promoter (fragment): E. coli lac promoter with an "up" mutation
   1435..1456    -  protein_bind   CAP binding site: CAP binding activates transcription in the presence of cAMP. E. coli catabolite activator protein
   1469..2551    -  CDS            lacI: lac repressor; lacI; The lac repressor binds to the lac operator to inhibit transcription in E. coli. This inhibition can be relieved by adding lactose or isopropyl-β-D-thiogalactopyranoside (IPTG).
   2552..2629    -  promoter       lacIq promoter: lacI (mutant); In the lacIq allele, a single base change in the promoter boosts expression of the lacI gene about 10-fold.
   2644..2874    -  rep_origin     f1 ori (fragment) (sequence partly withheld): f1 bacteriophage origin of replication; arrow indicates direction of (+) strand synthesis
   2875..2974    -  misc_feature   bom (fragment): basis of mobility region from pBR322
   3076..3111    -  CDS            rop (fragment): Rop protein, which maintains plasmids at low copy number; rop
   3206..3310    +  promoter       AmpR promoter: bla
   3311..4171    +  CDS            AmpR: β-lactamase; bla; confers resistance to ampicillin, carbenicillin, and related antibiotics
   4342..4930    +  rep_origin     ori: high-copy-number ColE1/pMB1/pBR322/pUC origin of replication
   5113..5169    +  CDS            lacI (fragment): lac repressor; lacI; The lac repressor binds to the lac operator to inhibit transcription in E. coli. This inhibition can be relieved by adding lactose or isopropyl-β-D-thiogalactopyranoside (IPTG).
>Addgene plasmid #112569 | pExp-mCherry | addgene full sequence | sequence record 217213 | Addgene NGS Result
TAATACGACTCACTATAGGGAATTGTGAGCGGATAACAATTCCTCTAGAAATAATTTTGTTTAACTTTAA
GAAGGAGATATATCCATGAATCACCATCACCATCACCATCACCATTCTGGCACTAGTGGTGTGAGCAAGG
GCGAGGAGGATAACATGGCCATCATCAAGGAGTTCATGCGCTTCAAGGTGCACATGGAGGGCTCCGTGAA
CGGCCACGAGTTCGAGATCGAGGGCGAGGGCGAGGGCCGCCCCTACGAGGGCACCCAGACCGCCAAGCTG
AAGGTGACCAAGGGTGGCCCCCTGCCCTTCGCCTGGGACATCCTGTCCCCTCAGTTCATGTACGGCTCCA
AGGCCTACGTGAAGCACCCCGCCGACATCCCCGACTACTTGAAGCTGTCCTTCCCCGAGGGCTTCAAGTG
GGAGCGCGTGATGAACTTCGAGGACGGCGGCGTGGTGACCGTGACCCAGGACTCCTCCCTGCAGGACGGC
GAGTTCATCTACAAGGTGAAGCTGCGCGGCACCAACTTCCCCTCCGACGGCCCCGTAATGCAGAAGAAGA
CCATGGGCTGGGAGGCCTCCTCCGAGCGGATGTACCCCGAGGACGGCGCCCTGAAGGGCGAGATCAAGCA
GAGGCTGAAGCTGAAGGACGGCGGCCACTACGACGCTGAGGTCAAGACCACCTACAAGGCCAAGAAGCCC
GTGCAGCTGCCCGGCGCCTACAACGTCAACATCAAGTTGGACATCACCTCCCACAACGAGGACTACACCA
TCGTGGAACAGTACGAACGCGCCGAGGGCCGCCACTCCACCGGCGGCATGGACGAGCTGTACAAGTCTGG
TACCGAAAACCTGTACTTCCAGTGAGACCTTAATTAACTCGAGCGCATGGAGCCACCCGCAGTTCGAAAA
ATAAGCTTGAGTATTCTATAGTGTCACCTAAATCCCAGCTTGATCCGGCTGCTAACAAAGCCCGAAAGGA
AGCTGAGTTGGCTGCTGCCACCGCTGAGCAATAACTAGCATAACCCCTTGGGGCCTCTAAACGGGTCTTG
AGGGGTTTTTTGCTGAAAGGAGGAACTATATCCGGATAACCTGGCGTAATAGCGAAGAGGCCCGCACCGA
TCGCCCTTCCCAACAGTTGCGCAGCCTGAATGGCGAATGGAAATTGTAAGCGTTAATATTTTGTTAAAAT
TCGCGTTAAATTTTTGTTAAATCAGCTCATTTTTTAACCAATAGGCCGAAATCGGCAAAATCCCTTATAA
ATCAAAAGAATAGACCGAGATAGGGT
[37 nt withheld, positions 1287-1323]
AAAGAACGTGGACTCCAACGTCAAAGG
[32 nt withheld, positions 1351-1382]
AGCTTGCATGCCTGCAGGTCGGAAGCATAAAGTGTAAAGCCTGGGGTGCCTAATGAGTGAGCTAACTTAC
ATTAATTGCGTTGCGCTCACTGCCCGCTTTCCAGTCGGGAAACCTGTCGTGCCAGCTGCATTAATGAATC
GGCCAACGCGCGGGGAGAGGCGGTTTGCGTATTGGGCGCCAGGGTGGTTTTTCTTTTCACCAGTGAGACG
GGCAACAGCTGATTGCCCTTCACCGCCTGGCCCTGAGAGAGTTGCAGCAAGCGGTCCACGCTGGTTTGCC
CCAGCAGGCGAAAATCCTGTTTGATGGTGGTTAACGGCGGGATATAACATGAGCTGTCTTCGGTATCGTC
GTATCCCACTACCGAGATATCCGCACCAACGCGCAGCCCGGACTCGGTAATGGCGCGCATTGCGCCCAGC
GCCATCTGATCGTTGGCAACCAGCATCGCAGTGGGAACGATGCCCTCATTCAGCATTTGCATGGTTTGTT
GAAAACCGGACATGGCACTCCAGTCGCCTTCCCGTTCCGCTATCGGCTGAATTTGATTGCGAGTGAGATA
TTTATGCCAGCCAGCCAGACGCAGACGCGCCGAGACAGAACTTAATGGGCCCGCTAACAGCGCGATTTGC
TGGTGACCCAATGCGACCAGATGCTCCACGCCCAGTCGCGTACCGTCTTCATGGGAGAAAATAATACTGT
TGATGGGTGTCTGGTCAGAGACATCAAGAAATAACGCCGGAACATTAGTGCAGGCAGCTTCCACAGCAAT
GGCATCCTGGTCATCCAGCGGATAGTTAATGATCAGCCCACTGACGCGTTGCGCGAGAAGATTGTGCACC
GCCGCTTTACAGGCTTCGACGCCGCTTCGTTCTACCATCGACACCACCACGCTGGCACCCAGTTGATCGG
CGCGAGATTTAATCGCCGCGACAATTTGCGACGGCGCGTGCAGGGCCAGACTGGAGGTGGCAACGCCAAT
CAGCAACGACTGTTTGCCCGCCAGTTGTTGTGCCACGCGGTTGGGAATGTAATTCAGCTCCGCCATCGCC
GCTTCCACTTTTTCCCGCGTTTTCGCAGAAACGTGGCTGGCCTGGTTCACCACGCGGGAAACGGTCTGAT
AAGAGACACCGGCATACTCTGCGACATCGTATAACGTTACTGGTTTCACATTCACCACCCTGAATTGACT
CTCTTCCGGGCGCTATCATGCCATACCGCGAAAGGTTTTGCACCATTCGATGGTGTCGGCGAGCTCGAAT
TGTGAACCATCACCCT
[91 nt withheld, positions 2659-2749]
G
[124 nt withheld, positions 2751-2874]
CCTGATGCGGTATTTTCTCCTTACGCATCTGTGCGGTATTTCACACCGCATATGGTGCACTCTCAGTACA
ATCTGCTCTGATGCCGCATAGTTAAGCCAGCCCCGACACCCGCCAACACCCGCTGACGCGCCCTGACGGG
CTTGTCTGCTCCCGGCATCCGCTTACAGACAAGCTGTGACCGTCTCCGGGAGCTGCATGTGTCAGAGGTT
TTCACCGTCATCACCGAAACGCGCGAGACGAAAGGGCCTCGTGATACGCCTATTTTTATAGGTTAATGTC
ATGATAATAATGGTTTCTTAGACGTCAGGTGGCACTTTTCGGGGAAATGTGCGCGGAACCCCTATTTGTT
TATTTTTCTAAATACATTCAAATATGTATCCGCTCATGAGACAATAACCCTGATAAATGCTTCAATAATA
TTGAAAAAGGAAGAGTATGAGTATTCAACATTTCCGTGTCGCCCTTATTCCCTTTTTTGCGGCATTTTGC
CTTCCTGTTTTTGCTCACCCAGAAACGCTGGTGAAAGTAAAAGATGCTGAAGATCAGTTGGGTGCACGAG
TGGGTTACATCGAACTGGATCTCAACAGCGGTAAGATCCTTGAGAGTTTTCGCCCCGAAGAACGTTTTCC
AATGATGAGCACTTTTAAAGTTCTGCTATGTGGCGCGGTATTATCCCGTATTGACGCCGGGCAAGAGCAA
CTCGGTCGCCGCATACACTATTCTCAGAATGACTTGGTTGAGTACTCACCAGTCACAGAAAAGCATCTTA
CGGATGGCATGACAGTAAGAGAATTATGCAGTGCTGCCATAACCATGAGTGATAACACTGCGGCCAACTT
ACTTCTGACAACGATCGGAGGACCGAAGGAGCTAACCGCTTTTTTGCACAACATGGGGGATCATGTAACT
CGCCTTGATCGTTGGGAACCGGAGCTGAATGAAGCCATACCAAACGACGAGCGTGACACCACGATGCCTG
TAGCAATGGCAACAACGTTGCGCAAACTATTAACTGGCGAACTACTTACTCTAGCTTCCCGGCAACAATT
AATAGACTGGATGGAGGCGGATAAAGTTGCAGGACCACTTCTGCGCTCGGCCCTTCCGGCTGGCTGGTTT
ATTGCTGATAAATCTGGAGCCGGTGAGCGTGGTTCTCGCGGTATCATTGCAGCACTGGGGCCAGATGGTA
AGCCCTCCCGTATCGTAGTTATCTACACGACGGGGAGTCAGGCAACTATGGATGAACGAAATAGACAGAT
CGCTGAGATAGGTGCCTCACTGATTAAGCATTGGTAACTGTCAGACCAAGTTTACTCATATATACTTTAG
ATTGATTTAAAACTTCATTTTTAATTTAAAAGGATCTAGGTGAAGATCCTTTTTGATAATCTCATGACCA
AAATCCCTTAACGTGAGTTTTCGTTCCACTGAGCGTCAGACCCCGTAGAAAAGATCAAAGGATCTTCTTG
AGATCCTTTTTTTCTGCGCGTAATCTGCTGCTTGCAAACAAAAAAACCACCGCTACCAGCGGTGGTTTGT
TTGCCGGATCAAGAGCTACCAACTCTTTTTCCGAAGGTAACTGGCTTCAGCAGAGCGCAGATACCAAATA
CTGTTCTTCTAGTGTAGCCGTAGTTAGGCCACCACTTCAAGAACTCTGTAGCACCGCCTACATACCTCGC
TCTGCTAATCCTGTTACCAGTGGCTGCTGCCAGTGGCGATAAGTCGTGTCTTACCGGGTTGGACTCAAGA
CGATAGTTACCGGATAAGGCGCAGCGGTCGGGCTGAACGGGGGGTTCGTGCACACAGCCCAGCTTGGAGC
GAACGACCTACACCGAACTGAGATACCTACAGCGTGAGCTATGAGAAAGCGCCACGCTTCCCGAAGGGAG
AAAGGCGGACAGGTATCCGGTAAGCGGCAGGGTCGGAACAGGAGAGCGCACGAGGGAGCTTCCAGGGGGA
AACGCCTGGTATCTTTATAGTCCTGTCGGGTTTCGCCACCTCTGACTTGAGCGTCGATTTTTGTGATGCT
CGTCAGGGGGGCGGAGCCTATGGAAAAACGCCAGCAACGCGGCCTTTTTACGGTTCCTGGCCTTTTGCTG
GCCTTTTGCTCACATGTTCTTTCCTGCGTTATCCCCTGATTCTGTGGATAACCGTATTACCGCCTTTGAG
TGAGCTGATACCGCTCGCCGCAGCCGAACGACCGAGCGCAGCGAGTCAGTGAGCGAGGAAGCGGAAGAGC
GCCCAATACGCAAACCGCCTCTCCCCGCGCGTTGGCCGATTCATTAATGCAGCTGAT
